>Addgene plasmid #26304 | pBCN24-R4R3 | depositor full sequence | sequence record 12388 | Author sequence
TCGCCTTGCAGCACATCCCCCTTTCGCCAGCTGGCGTAATAGCGAAGAGGCCCGCACCGATCGCCCTTCC
CAACAGTTGCGCAGCCTGAATGGCGAATGGCGCCTGATGCGGTATTTTCTCCTTACGCATCTGTGCGGTA
TTTCACACCGCATATGCCGGGCCCCCCCTCGAGGGGAGAAAATGCGGAGAGAAGAACCCAGCATCTTAAT
AAAATTATATAATTTTGAATAAAATCAAATTAAAAATAAGATTAATTGAAACACAACAATAGAATGCAGA
AAATTACTCATAAGAAATAATTTATTTTGAAAGAAGTTGTGTCGATTTACGATAAAAACTACACGCAAAC
GAGGCTCCGCGTTTACACCGTTTGGCAATGGAGCGCGCTTGCTATTAGATTTTAGGCCAGCTCAACGAAA
GTTTAATTTATTTTTCTTCTTTTTTTCCATTTTTTTGAGTAAAATATCGAATTTTTTGTATTAATTCTGT
AAATTTTATAATTTGCAACTATTTTGGCGTATTCTGCTTGTTTTTATCAGCGAATTTTTATGCATTTCAG
TCAAAAGTTTGAGCAGGAAAAATGACATTTAGGACTTTGTAAAATTGTATTCTTAAATTTGCTTGAAAAC
CTACGTGTACAATTGATTTTATTGAATTTTTCTTACGTTTCCCGTTGTATCTTATTGTATTTAACTTTCA
TCATAAAATAATTTATTTCCAGGTAAAATATCCGACGCTCTCGTGGATCCCCGGGATTGGCTCAGAAAAA
AAGGTACCGACCATGATTGAACAAGATGGATTGCACGCAGGTTCTCCGGCCGCTTGGGTGGAGAGGCTAT
TCGGCTATGACTGGGCACAACAGACAATCGGCTGCTCTGATGCCGCCGTGTTCCGGCTGTCAGCGCAGGG
GCGCCCGGTTCTTTTTGTCAAGACCGACCTGTCCGGTGCCCTGAATGAACTGCAAGACGAGGCAGCGCGG
CTATCGTGGCTGGCCACGACGGGCGTTCCTTGCGCAGCTGTGCTCGACGTTGTCACTGAAGCGGGAAGGG
ACTGGCTGCTATTGGGCGAAGTGCCGGGGCAGGATCTCCTGTCATCTCACCTTGCTCCTGCCGAGAAAGT
ATCCATCATGGCTGATGCAATGCGGCGGCTGCATACGCTTGATCCGGCTACCTGCCCATTCGACCACCAA
GCGAAACATCGCATCGAGCGAGCACGTACTCGGATGGAAGCCGGTCTTGTCGATCAGGATGATCTGGACG
AAGAGCATCAGGGGCTCGCGCCAGCCGAACTGTTCGCCAGGCTCAAGGCGAGCATGCCCGACGGCGAGGA
TCTCGTCGTGACCCATGGCGATGCCTGCTTGCCGAATATCATGGTGGAAAATGGCCGCTTTTCTGGATTC
ATCGACTGTGGCCGGCTGGGTGTGGCGGACCGCTATCAGGACATAGCGTTGGCTACCCGTGATATTGCTG
AAGAGCTTGGCGGCGAATGGGCTGACCGCTTCCTCGTGCTTTACGGTATCGCCGCTCCCGATTCGCAGCG
CATCGCCTTCTATCGCCTTCTTGACGAGTTCTTCTGAGCTAGCCGGCCATACAAGTAATCCGGATGATCG
ACGCCAACGTCGTTGAATTTTCAAATTTTAAATACTGAATATTTGTTTTTTTTCCTATTATTTATTTATT
CTCTTTGTGTTTTTTTTCTTGCTTTCTAAAAAATTAATTCAATCCAAATCTAAACATTTTTTTTTCTCTT
TCCGTCTCCCAATTCGTATTCCGCTCCTCTCATCTGAACACAATGTGCAAGTTTATTTATCTTCTCGCTT
TCATTTCATTAGGACGTGGGGGGAATTGGTGGAAGGGGGAAACACACAAAAGGATGATGGAAATGAAATA
AGGACACACAATATGCAACAACATTCAATTCAGAAATATGGAGGAAGGTTTAAAAGAAAACATAAAAATA
TATAGAGGAGGAAGGAAAACTAGTTCTAGAGCGGCCGCCACCGCGGTGGAGCTCCCATATGGTGCACTCT
CAGTGCAATCTGCTCTGATGCCGCATAGTTAAGCCAGCCCCGACACCCGCCAACACCCGCTGACGCGCCC
TGACGGGCTTGTCTGCTCCCGGCATCCGCTTACAGACAAGCTGTGACCGTCTCCGGGAGCTGCATGTGTC
AGAGGTTTTCACCGTCATCACCGAAACGCGCGAGACGAAAGGGCCTCGTGATACGCCTATTTTTATAGGT
TAATGTCATGATAATAATGGTTTCTTAGACGTCAGGTGGCACTTTTCGGGGAAATGTGCGCGGAACCCCT
ATTTGTTTATTTTTCTAAATACATTCAAATATGTATCCGCTCATGAGACAATAACCCTGATAAATGCTTC
AATAATATTGAAAAAGGAAGAGTATGAGTATTCAACATTTCCGTGTCGCCCTTATTCCCTTTTTTGCGGC
ATTTTGCCTTCCTGTTTTTGCTCACCCAGAAACGCTGGTGAAAGTAAAAGATGCTGAAGATCAGTTGGGT
GCACGAGTGGGTTACATCGAACTGGATCTCAACAGCGGTAAGATCCTTGAGAGTTTTCGCCCCGAAGAAC
GTTTTCCAATGATGAGCACTTTTAAAGTTCTGCTATGTGGCGCGGTATTATCCCGTATTGACGCCGGGCA
AGAGCAACTCGGTCGCCGCATACACTATTCTCAGAATGACTTGGTTGAGTACTCACCAGTCACAGAAAAG
CATCTTACGGATGGCATGACAGTAAGAGAATTATGCAGTGCTGCCATAACCATGAGTGATAACACTGCGG
CCAACTTACTTCTGACAACGATCGGAGGACCGAAGGAGCTAACCGCTTTTTTGCACAACATGGGGGATCA
TGTAACTCGCCTTGATCGTTGGGAACCGGAGCTGAATGAAGCCATACCAAACGACGAGCGTGACACCACG
ATGCCTGTAGCAATGGCAACAACGTTGCGCAAACTATTAACTGGCGAACTACTTACTCTAGCTTCCCGGC
AACAATTAATAGACTGGATGGAGGCGGATAAAGTTGCAGGACCACTTCTGCGCTCGGCCCTTCCGGCTGG
CTGGTTTATTGCTGATAAATCTGGAGCCGGTGAGCGTGGGTCTCGCGGTATCATTGCAGCACTGGGGCCA
GATGGTAAGCCCTCCCGTATCGTAGTTATCTACACGACGGGGAGTCAGGCAACTATGGATGAACGAAATA
GACAGATCGCTGAGATAGGTGCCTCACTGATTAAGCATTGGTAACTGTCAGACCAAGTTTACTCATATAT
ACTTTAGATTGATTTAAAACTTCATTTTTAATTTAAAAGGATCTAGGTGAAGATCCTTTTTGATAATCTC
ATGACCAAAATCCCTTAACGTGAGTTTTCGTTCCACTGAGCGTCAGACCCCGTAGAAAAGATCAAAGGAT
CTTCTTGAGATCCTTTTTTTCTGCGCGTAATCTGCTGCTTGCAAACAAAAAAACCACCGCTACCAGCGGT
GGTTTGTTTGCCGGATCAAGAGCTACCAACTCTTTTTCCGAAGGTAACTGGCTTCAGCAGAGCGCAGATA
CCAAATACTGTCCTTCTAGTGTAGCCGTAGTTAGGCCACCACTTCAAGAACTCTGTAGCACCGCCTACAT
ACCTCGCTCTGCTAATCCTGTTACCAGTGGCTGCTGCCAGTGGCGATAAGTCGTGTCTTACCGGGTTGGA
CTCAAGACGATAGTTACCGGATAAGGCGCAGCGGTCGGGCTGAACGGGGGGTTCGTGCACACAGCCCAGC
TTGGAGCGAACGACCTACACCGAACTGAGATACCTACAGCGTGAGCTATGAGAAAGCGCCACGCTTCCCG
AAGGGAGAAAGGCGGACAGGTATCCGGTAAGCGGCAGGGTCGGAACAGGAGAGCGCACGAGGGAGCTTCC
AGGGGGAAACGCCTGGTATCTTTATAGTCCTGTCGGGTTTCGCCACCTCTGACTTGAGCGTCGATTTTTG
TGATGCTCGTCAGGGGGGCGGAGCCTATGGAAAAACGCCAGCAACGCGGCCTTTTTACGGTTCCTGGTCT
TTTGCTGGCCTTTGCTCACATGTTCTTTCCTGCGTTATCCCCTGATTCTGTGGATAACCGTATTACCGCC
TTTGAGTGAGCTGATACCAGCGGATAACAATTTCACACAGGAAACAGCTATGACCATGATTACGCCAAGC
TATCAACTTTGTATAGAAAAGTTGAACGAGAAACGTAAAATGATATAAATATCAATATATTAAATTAGAT
TTTGCATAAAAAACAGACTACATAATACTGTAAAACACAACATATCCAGTCACTATGGTCGACCTGCAGA
CTGGCTGTGTATAAGGGAGCCTGACATTTATATTCCCCAGAACATCAGGTTAATGGCGTTTTTGATGTCA
TTTTCGCGGTGGCTGAGATCAGCCACTTCTTCCCCGATAACGGAGACCGGCACACTGGCCATATCGGTGG
TCATCATGCGCCAGCTTTCATCCCCGATATGCACCACCGGGTAAAGTTCACGGGGGACTTTATCTGACAG
CAGACGTGCACTGGCCAGGGGGATCACCATCCGTCGCCCGGGCGTGTCAATAATATCACTCTGTACATCC
ACAAACAGACGATAACGGCTCTCTCTTTTATAGGTGTAAACCTTAAACTGCATTTCACCAGCCCCTGTTC
TCGTCGGCAAAAGAGCCGTTCATTTCAATAAACCGGGCGACCTCAGCCATCCCTTCCTGATTTTCCGCTT
TCCAGCGTTCGGCACGCAGACGACGGGCTTCATTCTGCATGGTTGTGCTTACCGAACCGGAGATATTGAC
ATCATATATGCCTTGAGCAACTGATAGCTGTCGCTGTCAACTGTCACTGTAATACGCTGCTTCATAGCAT
ACCTCTTTTTGACATACTTCGGGTATACATATCAGTATATATTCTTATACCGCAAAAATCAGCGCGCAAA
TACGCATACTGTTATCTGGCTTTTAGTAAGCCGGATCCTCTAGATTACGCCCCGCCTGCCACTCATCGCA
GTACTGTTGTAATTCATTAAGCATTCTGCCGACATGGAAGCCATCACAAACGGCATGATGAACCTGAATC
GCCAGCGGCATCAGCACCTTGTCGCCTTGCGTATAATATTTGCCCATGGTGAAAACGGGGGCGAAGAAGT
TGTCCATATTGGCCACGTTTAAATCAAAACTGGTGAAACTCACCCAGGGATTGGCTGAGACGAAAAACAT
ATTCTCAATAAACCCTTTAGGGAAATAGGCCAGGTTTTCACCGTAACACGCCACATCTTGCGAATATATG
TGTAGAAACTGCCGGAAATCGTCGTGGTATTCACTCCAGAGCGATGAAAACGTTTCAGTTTGCTCATGGA
AAACGGTGTAACAAGGGTGAACACTATCCCATATCACCAGCTCACCGTCTTTCATTGCCATACGGAATTC
CGGATGAGCATTCATCAGGCGGGCAAGAATGTGAATAAAGGCCGGATAAAACTTGTGCTTATTTTTCTTT
ACGGTCTTTAAAAAGGCCGTAATATCCAGCTGAACGGTCTGGTTATAGGTACATTGAGCAACTGACTGAA
ATGCCTCAAAATGTTCTTTACGATGCCATTGGGATATATCAACGGTGGTATATCCAGTGATTTTTTTCTC
CATTTTAGCTTCCTTAGCTCCTGAAAATCTCGACGGATCCTAACTCAAAATCCACACATTATACGAGCCG
GAAGCATAAAGTGTAAAGCCTGGGGTGCCTAATGCGGCCGCCATAGTGACTGGATATGTTGTGTTTTACA
GTATTATGTAGTCTGTTTTTTATGCAAAATCTAATTTAATATATTGATATTTATATCATTTTACGTTTCT
CGTTCAACTTTATTATACATAGTTGATAATTCACTGGCCGTCGTTTTACAACGTCGTGACTGGGAAAACC
CTGGCGTTACCCAACTTAA
Features (pLannotate 1.2.2; 18 found; start..end, strand, type, name):
    103..156     -  misc_feature   bom (fragment): basis of mobility region from pBR322
    157..174     -  misc_feature   MCS (fragment): pBluescript multiple cloning site
    783..1577    +  CDS            NeoR/KanR: aminoglycoside phosphotransferase from Tn5; aph(3')-II (or nptII); confers resistance to neomycin, kanamycin, and G418 (Geneticin®)
   1979..2014    -  misc_feature   MCS (fragment): pBluescript multiple cloning site
   2016..2067    -  misc_feature   bom (fragment): basis of mobility region from pBR322
   2169..2204    -  CDS            rop (fragment): Rop protein, which maintains plasmids at low copy number; rop
   2299..2403    +  promoter       AmpR promoter: bla
   2404..3264    +  CDS            AmpR: β-lactamase; bla; confers resistance to ampicillin, carbenicillin, and related antibiotics
   3435..4023    +  rep_origin     ori: high-copy-number ColE1/pMB1/pBR322/pUC origin of replication
   4204..4224    +  protein_bind   attB4: mutant version of attB; core recombination site for the Gateway® BP reaction BP Clonase™
   4208..4327    +  protein_bind   attR1: mutant version of attR; recombination site for the Gateway® LR reaction LR Clonase™
   4368..4673    -  CDS            ccdB: CcdB, a bacterial toxin that poisons DNA gyrase; ccdB; Plasmids containing the ccdB gene cannot be propagated in standard E. coli strains.
   4678..4836    -  CDS            ccdA (fragment): CCDA_ECO57 - Also known as H, letA. Experimental evidence at protein level: Swiss-Prot protein existence level 1. Antitoxin component of a type II toxin-antitoxin (TA) system which inhibits the post-segregational killing (PSK) of plasmid-free cells, also referred to as a plasmid addiction system. Binds to and blocks the activity of CcdB; will also remove bound CcdB protein from the CcdB-GyrA complex by forming a CcdA-CcdB complex, a process termed rejuvenation. Functions as a transcriptional corepressor for the ccdAB operon, repression also requires CcdB (By similarity). From Escherichia coli
   4993..5673    -  CDS            CmR: chloramphenicol acetyltransferase confers resistance to chloramphenicol
   5674..5703    -  promoter       cat promoter (fragment): promoter of the E. coli cat gene encoding chloramphenicol acetyltransferase
   5727..5757    -  promoter       lac UV5 promoter: E. coli lac promoter with an "up" mutation
   5782..5905    -  protein_bind   attR3: mutant version of attR; recombination site for the Gateway® LR reaction LR Clonase™
   5909..97      +  CDS            lacZα (fragment) (across the origin): LacZα fragment of β-galactosidase; lacZ fragment
