[The description below was written by a language model from this plasmid's Addgene catalogue record and pLannotate feature annotations shown in this document.]
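Description:
pBCN24-R4R3 is an empty Gateway destination vector for making transgenes in Caenorhabditis elegans that can be selected with G418. It was derived from pBCN21-R4R3 by replacing that plasmid's puromycin resistance gene with a Tn5 aminoglycoside phosphotransferase (NeoR/KanR) coding sequence taken from pEGFP-C1. According to the record, rpl-28 promoter and let-858 3'UTR sequences from pPD129.57 are also present. These presumably flank the NeoR gene to drive its expression in the worm, but they are not annotated in the feature table and the record does not describe their arrangement explicitly.

The plasmid is about 6 kb and is built on a pBR322/pBluescript-type framework, with a ColE1/pMB1-family origin, an ampicillin resistance gene with its own promoter, and remnants of bom, rop, lacZα and polylinker sequences. The origin is annotated as a high-copy type, whereas the catalogue entry lists the plasmid as low copy. The cloning site is a standard Gateway counter-selection cassette carrying the ccdB gyrase toxin, a ccdA fragment and a chloramphenicol acetyltransferase gene, bounded by recombination sites. The depositor states that these sites are attR4 and attR3, so the automated "attR1" call (overlapping an attB4 core match) should be read as attR4.

In a three-fragment LR reaction, entry clones such as a promoter, a coding sequence and a 3' element replace the ccdB/CmR cassette in a defined order and orientation. Because the unrecombined vector carries ccdB, it must be maintained in a ccdB-tolerant E. coli strain under ampicillin plus chloramphenicol selection. The resulting expression clones carry the NeoR marker alongside the gene of interest, so transgenic worms can be identified by antibiotic resistance.
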