Addgene plasmid #26304: pBCN24-R4R3
Purpose: (Empty Backbone)
Depositing lab: Ben Lehner. Depositing organization: Centre for Genomic Regulation (CRG). Publication: Rapid selection of transgenic C. elegans using antibiotic resistance. Semple JI, Garcia-Verdugo R, Lehner B. Nat Methods. 2010 Sep;7(9):725-7. doi: 10.1038/nmeth.1495. Epub 2010 Aug 22. PubMed 20729840.
Backbone
  Vector backbone: pBCN21-R4R3
  Backbone size (bp): 5969
  Vector type: Worm Expression
  Selectable markers: Neomycin (select with G418)
Growth in bacteria
  Bacterial resistance: Chloramphenicol and Ampicillin, 25 & 100 μg/mL
  Growth temperature: 37°C
  Growth strain: DB3.1
  Growth instructions: Use DB3.1 E. coli (must be ccdB resistant). Note that ccdB Survival bacteria (Invitrogen) do not work for this plasmid.
  Copy number: Low Copy
Gene/Insert
  Gene/Insert name: None
  Cloning method: Restriction Enzyme; 5′ cloning site AttR4 (destroyed during cloning); 3′ cloning site AttR3 (destroyed during cloning)
  Sequencing primers: 5′ M13 Reverse; 3′ M13 (-21) Forward
Resource information
  A portion of this plasmid was derived from a plasmid made by: rpl-28 promoter and let-858 3'UTR sequences from pPD129.57 vector (Addgene). Neomycin resistance gene from pEGFP-C1 (Clontech).
Terms and licenses: Academic/Nonprofit Terms; Industry Terms: Not Available to Industry
Depositor comments: Use for G418 selection of transgenes in C. elegans. The PuroR gene in pBCN21-R4R3 was replaced by the NeoR gene for G418 resistance. This is a Gateway 3-fragment compatible destination vector. It contains AttR4 and AttR3 sites (not AttR1 and AttR2 sites as identified automatically by the Addgene algorithm).
How to cite: pBCN24-R4R3 was a gift from Ben Lehner (Addgene plasmid # 26304 ; http://n2t.net/addgene:26304 ; RRID:Addgene_26304)
