>Addgene plasmid #26304 | pBCN24-R4R3 | addgene partial sequence | sequence record 32576 | 26304 with Neo-R
ACTGCGTGCATATTTTACCTGGAAATAAATTATTTTATGATGAAAGTTAAATACAATAAGATACAACGGG
AAACGTAAGAAAAATTCAATAAAATCAATTGTACACGTAGGTTTTCAAGCAAATTTAAGAATACAATTTT
ACAAAGTCCTAAATGTCATTTTTCCTGCTCAAACTTTTGACTGAAATGCATAAAAATTCGCTGATAAAAA
CAAGCAGAATACGCCAAAATAGTTGCAAATTATAAAATTTACAGAATTAATACAAAAAATTCGATATTTT
ACTCAAAAAAATGGAAAAAAAGAAGAAAAATAAATTAAACTTTCGTTGAGCTGGCCTAAAATCTAATAGC
AAGCGCGCTCCATTGCCAAACGGTGTAAACGCGGAGCCTCGTTTGCGTGTAGTTTTTATCGTAAATCGAC
ACAACTTCTTTCAAAATAAATTATTTCTTATGAGTAATTTTCTGCATTCTATTGTTGTGTTTCAATTAAT
CTTATTTTTAATTTGATTTTATTCAAAATTATATAATTTTATTAAGATGCTGGGTTCTTCTCTCCGCATT
TTCTCCCCTCGAGGGGGGGCCCGGCATATGCGGTGTGAAATACCGCACAGATGCGTAAGGAGAAAATACC
GCATCAGGCGCCATTCGCCATTCAGGCTGCGCAACTGTTGGGAAGGGCGATCGGTGCGGGCCTCTTCGCT
ATTACGCCAGCTGGCGAAAGGGGGATGTGCTGCAAGGCGATTAAGTTGGGTAACGCCAGGGTTTTCCCAG
TCACGACGTTGTAAAACGACGG
